>Addgene plasmid #120567 | pLEX-uORF-HA-birA*-N-Ras(Q61K/Y40A)-IRES-Puro | addgene full sequence | sequence record 234162 | Addgene NGS Result
TGGAAGGGCTAATTCACTCCCAAAGAAGACAAGATATCCTTGATCTGTGGATCTACCACACACAAGGCTA
CTTCCCTGATTAGCAGAACTACACACCAGGGCCAGGGGTCAGATATCCACTGACCTTTGGATGGTGCTAC
AAGCTAGTACCAGTTGAGCCAGATAAGGTAGAAGAGGCCAATAAAGGAGAGAACACCAGCTTGTTACACC
CTGTGAGCCTGCATGGGATGGATGACCCGGAGAGAGAAGTGTTAGAGTGGAGGTTTGACAGCCGCCTAGC
ATTTCATCACGTGGCCCGAGAGCTGCATCCGGAGTACTTCAAGAACTGCTGATATCGAGCTTGCTACAAG
GGACTTTCCGCTGGGGACTTTCCAGGGAGGCGTGGCCTGGGCGGGACTGGGGAGTGGCGAGCCCTCAGAT
CCTGCATATAAGCAGCTGCTTTTTGCCTGTACTGGGTCTCTCTGGTTAGACCAGATCTGAGCCTGGGAGC
TCTCTGGCTAACTAGGGAACCCACTGCTTAAGCCTCAATAAAGCTTGCCTTGAGTGCTTCAAGTAGTGTG
TGCCCGTCTGTTGTGTGACTCTGGTAACTAGAGATCCCTCAGACCCTTTTAGTCAGTGTGGAAAATCTCT
AGCAGTGGCGCCCGAACAGGGACTTGAAAGCGAAAGGGAAACCAGAGGAGCTCTCTCGACGCAGGACTCG
GCTTGCTGAAGCGCGCACGGCAAGAGGCGAGGGGCGGCGACTGGTGAGTACGCCAAAAATTTTGACTAGC
GGAGGCTAGAAGGAGAGAGATGGGTGCGAGAGCGTCAGTATTAAGCGGGGGAGAATTAGATCGCGATGGG
AAAAAATTCGGTTAAGGCCAGGGGGAAAGAAAAAATATAAATTAAAACATATAGTATGGGCAAGCAGGGA
GCTAGAACGATTCGCAGTTAATCCTGGCCTGTTAGAAACATCAGAAGGCTGTAGACAAATACTGGGACAG
CTACAACCATCCCTTCAGACAGGATCAGAAGAACTTAGATCATTATATAATACAGTAGCAACCCTCTATT
GTGTGCATCAAAGGATAGAGATAAAAGACACCAAGGAAGCTTTAGACAAGATAGAGGAAGAGCAAAACAA
AAGTAAGACCACCGCACAGCAAGCGGCCGGCCGCTGATCTTCAGACCTGGAGGAGGAGATATGAGGGACA
ATTGGAGAAGTGAATTATATAAATATAAAGTAGTAAAAATTGAACCATTAGGAGTAGCACCCACCAAGGC
AAAGAGAAGAGTGGTGCAGAGAGAAAAAAGAGCAGTGGGAATAGGAGCTTTGTTCCTTGGGTTCTTGGGA
GCAGCAGGAAGCACTATGGGCGCAGCGTCAATGACGCTGACGGTACAGGCCAGACAATTATTGTCTGGTA
TAGTGCAGCAGCAGAACAATTTGCTGAGGGCTATTGAGGCGCAACAGCATCTGTTGCAACTCACAGTCTG
GGGCATCAAGCAGCTCCAGGCAAGAATCCTGGCTGTGGAAAGATACCTAAAGGATCAACAGCTCCTGGGG
ATTTGGGGTTGCTCTGGAAAACTCATTTGCACCACTGCTGTGCCTTGGAATGCTAGTTGGAGTAATAAAT
CTCTGGAACAGATTTGGAATCACACGACCTGGATGGAGTGGGACAGAGAAATTAACAATTACACAAGCTT
AATACACTCCTTAATTGAAGAATCGCAAAACCAGCAAGAAAAGAATGAACAAGAATTATTGGAATTAGAT
AAATGGGCAAGTTTGTGGAATTGGTTTAACATAACAAATTGGCTGTGGTATATAAAATTATTCATAATGA
TAGTAGGAGGCTTGGTAGGTTTAAGAATAGTTTTTGCTGTACTTTCTATAGTGAATAGAGTTAGGCAGGG
ATATTCACCATTATCGTTTCAGACCCACCTCCCAACCCCGAGGGGACCCGACAGGCCCGAAGGAATAGAA
GAAGAAGGTGGAGAGAGAGACAGAGACAGATCCATTCGATTAGTGAACGGATCGGCACTGCGTGCGCCAA
TTCTGCAGACAAATGGCAGTATTCATCCACAATTTTAAAAGAAAAGGGGGGATTGGGGGGTACAGTGCAG
GGGAAAGAATAGTAGACATAATAGCAACAGACATACAAACTAAAGAATTACAAAAACAAATTACAAAAAT
TCAAAATTTTCGGGTTTATTACAGGGACAGCAGAGATCCAGTTTGGTTAGTACCGGGCCCGCTCTAGTCC
GGAATCAGTCCTGCTCCTCGGCCACGAAGTGCACGCAGTTGCCGGCCGGGTCGCGCAGGGCGAACTCCCG
CCCCCACGGCTGCTCGCCGATCTCGGTCATGGCCGGCCCGGAGGCGTCCCGGAAGTTCGTGGACACGACC
TCCGACCACTCGGCGTACAGCTCGTCCAGGCCGCGCACCCACACCCAGGCCAGGGTGTTGTCCGGCACCA
CCTGGTCCTGGACCGCGCTGATGAACAGGGTCACGTCGTCCCGGACCACACCGGCGAAGTCGTCCTCCAC
GAAGTCCCGGGAGAACCCGAGCCGGTCGGTCCAGAACTCGACCGCTCCGGCGACGTCGCGCGCGGTGAGC
ACCGGAACGGCACTGGTCAACTTGGCCATGGTGGCCCTCCTATAGTGAGTCGTATTATACTATGCCGATA
TACTATGCCGATGATTAATTGTCAACACGTGCTGCAGGTCCGAGGTTCTAGACGTATTACCGCCATGCAT
TAGTTATTAATAGTAATCAATTACGGGGTCATTAGTTCATAGCCCATATATGGAGTTCCGCGTTACATAA
CTTACGGTAAATGGCCCGCCTGGCTGACCGCCCAACGACCCCCGCCCATTGACGTCAATAATGACGTATG
TTCCCATAGTAACGCCAATAGGGACTTTCCATTGACGTCAATGGGTGGAGTATTTACGGTAAACTGCCCA
CTTGGCAGTACATCAAGTGTATCATATGCCAAGTACGCCCCCTATTGACGTCAATGACGGTAAATGGCCC
GCCTGGCATTATGCCCAGTACATGACCTTATGGGACTTTCCTACTTGGCAGTACATCTACGTATTAGTCA
TCGCTATTACCATGGTGATGCGGTTTTGGCAGTACATCAATGGGCGTGGATAGCGGTTTGACTCACGGGG
ATTTCCAAGTCTCCACCCCATTGACGTCAATGGGAGTTTGTTTTGGCACCAAAATCAACGGGACTTTCCA
AAATGTCGTAACAACTCCGCCCCATTGACGCAAATGGGCGGTAGGCGTGTACGGTGGGAGGTCTATATAA
GCAGAGCTCGTTTAGTGAACCGTCAGATCGCCTGGAGACGCCATCCACGCTGTTTTGACCTCCATAGAAG
ACACCGACTCTACTAGAGGATCTACCATGGCATAACGACTAATATTTATGTACCCATACGATGTGCCTGA
CTATGCTAAGGACAACACCGTGCCCCTGAAGCTGATCGCCCTGCTGGCCAACGGCGAGTTCCACTCTGGC
GAGCAGCTGGGAGAGACCCTGGGAATGAGCAGAGCCGCCATCAACAAGCACATCCAGACACTGAGAGACT
GGGGAGTGGACGTGTTCACCGTGCCTGGCAAGGGCTACAGCCTGCCTGAGCCTATCCAGCTGCTGAACGC
CAAGCAGATCCTGGGACAGCTGGATGGCGGAAGCGTGGCCGTGCTGCCTGTGATCGACTCCACCAATCAG
TACCTGCTGGACAGAATCGGAGAGCTGAAGTCCGGCGACGCCTGCATCGCCGAGTACCAGCAGGCTGGCA
GAGGAGGCAGAGGACGGAAGTGGTTCAGCCCATTCGGAGCCAACCTGTACCTGTCCATGTTCTGGAGACT
GGAGCAGGGACCTGCTGCTGCCATCGGACTGAGTCTGGTGATCGGAATCGTGATGGCCGAGGTGCTGAGA
AAGCTGGGAGCCGACAAGGTGAGAGTGAAGTGGCCTAATGACCTGTACCTCCAGGACCGCAAGCTGGCTG
GCATCCTGGTGGAGCTGACAGGCAAGACAGGCGATGCCGCTCAGATCGTGATCGGAGCCGGAATCAACAT
GGCCATGAGAAGAGTGGAGGAGAGCGTGGTGAACCAGGGCTGGATCACCCTGCAGGAGGCTGGCATCAAC
CTGGACCGGAACACCCTGGCCGCCATGCTGATCAGAGAGCTGAGAGCCGCTCTGGAGCTGTTCGAGCAGG
AGGGACTGGCTCCTTACCTGAGCAGATGGGAGAAGCTGGACAACTTCATCAACAGACCTGTGAAGCTGAT
CATCGGCGACAAGGAAATCTTCGGCATCTCCAGAGGAATCGACAAGCAGGGAGCTCTGCTGCTGGAGCAG
GACGGAATCATCAAGCCCTGGATGGGCGGAGAAATCTCCCTGAGAAGCGCAGAGAAGGGATCCAGCGGCG
GCGGCAGCGGCGGCGGCGGCAGCACTGAGTACAAACTGGTGGTGGTTGGAGCAGGTGGTGTTGGGAAAAG
CGCACTGACAATCCAGCTAATCCAGAACCACTTTGTAGATGAATATGATCCCACCATAGAGGATTCTGCC
AGAAAACAAGTGGTTATAGATGGTGAAACCTGTTTGTTGGACATACTGGATACAGCTGGAAAAGAAGAGT
ACAGTGCCATGAGAGACCAATACATGAGGACAGGCGAAGGCTTCCTCTGTGTATTTGCCATCAATAATAG
CAAGTCATTTGCGGATATTAACCTCTACAGGGAGCAGATTAAGCGAGTAAAAGACTCGGATGATGTACCT
ATGGTGCTAGTGGGAAACAAGTGTGATTTGCCAACAAGGACAGTTGATACAAAACAAGCCCACGAACTGG
CCAAGAGTTACGGGATTCCATTCATTGAAACCTCAGCCAAGACCAGACAGGGTGTTGAAGATGCTTTTTA
CACACTGGTAAGAGAAATACGCCAGTACCGAATGAAAAAACTCAACAGCAGTGATGATGGGACTCAGGGT
TGTATGGGATTGCCATGTGTGGTGATGTAACTCGAGTCTAGAGGGCCCGACGCGTCTGGCCACCGGTCGC
CCCTCTCCCTCCCCCCCCCCTAACGTTACTGGCCGAAGCCGCTTGGAATAAGGCCGGTGTGCGTTTGTCT
ATATGTTATTTTCCACCATATTGCCGTCTTTTGGCAATGTGAGGGCCCGGAAACCTGGCCCTGTCTTCTT
GACGAGCATTCCTAGGGGTCTTTCCCCTCTCGCCAAAGGAATGCAAGGTCTGTTGAATGTCGTGAAGGAA
GCAGTTCCTCTGGAAGCTTCTTGAAGACAAACAACGTCTGTAGCGACCCTTTGCAGGCAGCGGAACCCCC
CACCTGGCGACAGGTGCCTCTGCGGCCAAAAGCCACGTGTATAAGATACACCTGCAAAGGCGGCACAACC
CCAGTGCCACGTTGTGAGTTGGATAGTTGTGGAAAGAGTCAAATGGCTCTCCTCAAGCGTATTCAACAAG
GGGCTGAAGGATGCCCAGAAGGTACCCCATTGTATGGGATCTGATCTGGGGCCTCGGTGCACATGCTTTA
CATGTGTTTAGTCGAGGTTAAAAAAACGTCTAGGCCCCCCGAACCACGGGGACGTGGTTTTCCTTTGAAA
AACACGATAATACCATGGCCACCGAGTACAAGCCCACGGTGCGCCTCGCCACCCGCGACGACGTCCCCCG
GGCCGTACGCACCCTCGCCGCCGCGTTCGCCGACTACCCCGCCACGCGCCACACCGTCGACCCGGACCGC
CACATCGAGCGGGTCACCGAGCTGCAAGAACTCTTCCTCACGCGCGTCGGGCTCGACATCGGCAAGGTGT
GGGTCGCGGACGACGGCGCCGCGGTGGCGGTCTGGACCACGCCGGAGAGCGTCGAAGCGGGGGCGGTGTT
CGCCGAGATCGGCTCGCGCATGGCCGAGTTGAGCGGTTCCCGGCTGGCCGCGCAGCAACAGATGGAAGGC
CTCCTGGCGCCGCACCGGCCCAAGGAGCCCGCGTGGTTCCTGGCCACCGTCGGCGTCTCGCCCGACCACC
AGGGCAAGGGTCTGGGCAGCGCCGTCGTGCTCCCCGGAGTGGAGGCGGCCGAGCGCGCTGGGGTGCCCGC
CTTCCTGGAGACCTCCGCGCCCCGCAACCTCCCCTTCTACGAGCGGCTCGGCTTCACCGTCACCGCCGAC
GTCGAGGTGCCCGAAGGACCGCGCACCTGGTGCATGACCCGCAAGCCCGGTGCCTGAGTTAACAATCAAC
CTCTGGATTACAAAATTTGTGAAAGATTGACTGGTATTCTTAACTATGTTGCTCCTTTTACGCTATGTGG
ATACGCTGCTTTAATGCCTTTGTATCATGCTATTGCTTCCCGTATGGCTTTCATTTTCTCCTCCTTGTAT
AAATCCTGGTTGCTGTCTCTTTATGAGGAGTTGTGGCCCGTTGTCAGGCAACGTGGCGTGGTGTGCACTG
TGTTTGCTGACGCAACCCCCACTGGTTGGGGCATTGCCACCACCTGTCAGCTCCTTTCCGGGACTTTCGC
TTTCCCCCTCCCTATTGCCACGGCGGAACTCATCGCCGCCTGCCTTGCCCGCTGCTGGACAGGGGCTCGG
CTGTTGGGCACTGACAATTCCGTGGTGTTGTCGGGGAAGCTGACGTCCTTTCCATGGCTGCTCGCCTGTG
TTGCCACCTGGATTCTGCGCGGGACGTCCTTCTGCTACGTCCCTTCGGCCCTCAATCCAGCGGACCTTCC
TTCCCGCGGCCTGCTGCCGGCTCTGCGGCCTCTTCCGCGTCTTCGCCTTCGCCCTCAGACGAGTCGGATC
TCCCTTTGGGCCGCCTCCCCGCCTGGAATTAATTCTGCAGTCGAGACCTAGAAAAACATGGAGCAATCAC
AAGTAGCAATACAGCAGCTACCAATGCTGATTGTGCCTGGCTAGAAGCACAAGAGGAGGAGGAGGTGGGT
TTTCCAGTCACACCTCAGGTACCTTTAAGACCAATGACTTACAAGGCAGCTGTAGATCTTAGCCACTTTT
TAAAAGAAAAGAGGGGACTGGAAGGGCTAATTCACTCCCAACGAAGACAAGATCTGCTTTTTGCTTGTAC
TGGGTCTCTCTGGTTAGACCAGATCTGAGCCTGGGAGCTCTCTGGCTAACTAGGGAACCCACTGCTTAAG
CCTCAATAAAGCTTGCCTTGAGTGCTTCAAGTAGTGTGTGCCCGTCTGTTGTGTGACTCTGGTAACTAGA
GATCCCTCAGACCCTTTTAGTCAGTGTGGAAAATCTCTAGCAGTAGTAGTTCATGTCATCTTATTATTCA
GTATTTATAACTTGCAAAGAAATGAATATCAGAGAGTGAGAGGCCTTGACATTGTTTAAACCCGCTGATC
AGCCTCGACTGTGCCTTCTAGTTGCCAGCCATCTGTTGTTTGCCCCTCCCCCGTGCCTTCCTTGACCCTG
GAAGGTGCCACTCCCACTGTCCTTTCCTAATAAAATGAGGAAATTGCATCGCATTGTCTGAGTAGGTGTC
ATTCTATTCTGGGGGGTGGGGTGGGGCAGGACAGCAAGGGGGAGGATTGGGAAGACAATAGCAGGCATGC
TGGGGATGCGGTGGGCTCTATGGCTTCTGAGGCGGAAAGAACCAGCTGGGGCTCTAGGGGGTATCCCC
[124 nt withheld, positions 7629-7752]
C
[91 nt withheld, positions 7754-7844]
A
[49 nt withheld, positions 7846-7894]
CCTTTGACGTTGGAGTCCACGTTCTTT
[37 nt withheld, positions 7922-7958]
ACCCTATCTCGGTCTATTCTTTTGATTTATAAGGGATTTTGCCGATTTCGGCCTATTGGTTAAAAAATGA
GCTGATTTAACAAAAATTTAACGCGAATTAATTCTGTGGAATGTGTGTCAGTTAGGGTGTGGAAAGTCCC
CAGGCTCCCCAGCAGGCAGAAGTATGCAAAGCATGCATCTCAATTAGTCAGCAACCAGGTGTGGAAAGTC
CCCAGGCTCCCCAGCAGGCAGAAGTATGCAAAGCATGCATCTCAATTAGTCAGCAACCATAGTCCCGCCC
CTAACTCCGCCCATCCCGCCCCTAACTCCGCCCAGTTCCGCCCATTCTCCGCCCCATGGCTGACTAATTT
TTTTTATTTATGCAGAGGCCGAGGCCGCCTCTGCCTCTGAGCTATTCCAGAAGTAGTGAGGAGGCTTTTT
TGGAGGCCTAGGCTTTTGCAAAAAGCTCCCGGGAGCTTGTATATCCATTTTCGGATCTGATCAGCACGTG
ATGAAAAAGCCTGAACTCACCGCGACGTCTGTCGAGAAGTTTCTGATCGAAAAGTTCGACAGCGTCTCCG
ACCTGATGCAGCTCTCGGAGGGCGAAGAATCTCGTGCTTTCAGCTTCGATGTAGGAGGGCGTGGATATGT
CCTGCGGGTAAATAGCTGCGCCGATGGTTTCTACAAAGATCGTTATGTTTATCGGCACTTTGCATCGGCC
GCGCTCCCGATTCCGGAAGTGCTTGACATTGGGGAATTCAGCGAGAGCCTGACCTATTGCATCTCCCGCC
GTGCACAGGGTGTCACGTTGCAAGACCTGCCTGAAACCGAACTGCCCGCTGTTCTGCAGCCGGTCGCGGA
GGCCATGGATGCGATCGCTGCGGCCGATCTTAGCCAGACGAGCGGGTTCGGCCCATTCGGACCGCAAGGA
ATCGGTCAATACACTACATGGCGTGATTTCATATGCGCGATTGCTGATCCCCATGTGTATCACTGGCAAA
CTGTGATGGACGACACCGTCAGTGCGTCCGTCGCGCAGGCTCTCGATGAGCTGATGCTTTGGGCCGAGGA
CTGCCCCGAAGTCCGGCACCTCGTGCACGCGGATTTCGGCTCCAACAATGTCCTGACGGACAATGGCCGC
ATAACAGCGGTCATTGACTGGAGCGAGGCGATGTTCGGGGATTCCCAATACGAGGTCGCCAACATCTTCT
TCTGGAGGCCGTGGTTGGCTTGTATGGAGCAGCAGACGCGCTACTTCGAGCGGAGGCATCCGGAGCTTGC
AGGATCGCCGCGGCTCCGGGCGTATATGCTCCGCATTGGTCTTGACCAACTCTATCAGAGCTTGGTTGAC
GGCAATTTCGATGATGCAGCTTGGGCGCAGGGTCGATGCGACGCAATCGTCCGATCCGGAGCCGGGACTG
TCGGGCGTACACAAATCGCCCGCAGAAGCGCGGCCGTCTGGACCGATGGCTGTGTAGAAGTACTCGCCGA
TAGTGGAAACCGACGCCCCAGCACTCGTCCGAGGGCAAAGGAATAGCACGTGCTACGAGATTTCGATTCC
ACCGCCGCCTTCTATGAAAGGTTGGGCTTCGGAATCGTTTTCCGGGACGCCGGCTGGATGATCCTCCAGC
GCGGGGATCTCATGCTGGAGTTCTTCGCCCACCCCAACTTGTTTATTGCAGCTTATAATGGTTACAAATA
AAGCAATAGCATCACAAATTTCACAAATAAAGCATTTTTTTCACTGCATTCTAGTTGTGGTTTGTCCAAA
CTCATCAATGTATCTTATCATGTCTGTATACCGTCGACCTCTAGCTAGAGCTTGGCGTAATCATGGTCAT
AGCTGTTTCCTGTGTGAAATTGTTATCCGCTCACAATTCCACACAACATACGAGCCGGAAGCATAAAGTG
TAAAGCCTGGGGTGCCTAATGAGTGAGCTAACTCACATTAATTGCGTTGCGCTCACTGCCCGCTTTCCAG
TCGGGAAACCTGTCGTGCCAGCTGCATTAATGAATCGGCCAACGCGCGGGGAGAGGCGGTTTGCGTATTG
GGCGCTCTTCCGCTTCCTCGCTCACTGACTCGCTGCGCTCGGTCGTTCGGCTGCGGCGAGCGGTATCAGC
TCACTCAAAGGCGGTAATACGGTTATCCACAGAATCAGGGGATAACGCAGGAAAGAACATGTGAGCAAAA
GGCCAGCAAAAGGCCAGGAACCGTAAAAAGGCCGCGTTGCTGGCGTTTTTCCATAGGCTCCGCCCCCCTG
ACGAGCATCACAAAAATCGACGCTCAAGTCAGAGGTGGCGAAACCCGACAGGACTATAAAGATACCAGGC
GTTTCCCCCTGGAAGCTCCCTCGTGCGCTCTCCTGTTCCGACCCTGCCGCTTACCGGATACCTGTCCGCC
TTTCTCCCTTCGGGAAGCGTGGCGCTTTCTCATAGCTCACGCTGTAGGTATCTCAGTTCGGTGTAGGTCG
TTCGCTCCAAGCTGGGCTGTGTGCACGAACCCCCCGTTCAGCCCGACCGCTGCGCCTTATCCGGTAACTA
TCGTCTTGAGTCCAACCCGGTAAGACACGACTTATCGCCACTGGCAGCAGCCACTGGTAACAGGATTAGC
AGAGCGAGGTATGTAGGCGGTGCTACAGAGTTCTTGAAGTGGTGGCCTAACTACGGCTACACTAGAAGAA
CAGTATTTGGTATCTGCGCTCTGCTGAAGCCAGTTACCTTCGGAAAAAGAGTTGGTAGCTCTTGATCCGG
CAAACAAACCACCGCTGGTAGCGGTGGTTTTTTTGTTTGCAAGCAGCAGATTACGCGCAGAAAAAAAGGA
TCTCAAGAAGATCCTTTGATCTTTTCTACGGGGTCTGACGCTCAGTGGAACGAAAACTCACGTTAAGGGA
TTTTGGTCATGAGATTATCAAAAAGGATCTTCACCTAGATCCTTTTAAATTAAAAATGAAGTTTTAAATC
AATCTAAAGTATATATGAGTAAACTTGGTCTGACAGTTACCAATGCTTAATCAGTGAGGCACCTATCTCA
GCGATCTGTCTATTTCGTTCATCCATAGTTGCCTGACTCCCCGTCGTGTAGATAACTACGATACGGGAGG
GCTTACCATCTGGCCCCAGTGCTGCAATGATACCGCGAGACCCACGCTCACCGGCTCCAGATTTATCAGC
AATAAACCAGCCAGCCGGAAGGGCCGAGCGCAGAAGTGGTCCTGCAACTTTATCCGCCTCCATCCAGTCT
ATTAATTGTTGCCGGGAAGCTAGAGTAAGTAGTTCGCCAGTTAATAGTTTGCGCAACGTTGTTGCCATTG
CTACAGGCATCGTGGTGTCACGCTCGTCGTTTGGTATGGCTTCATTCAGCTCCGGTTCCCAACGATCAAG
GCGAGTTACATGATCCCCCATGTTGTGCAAAAAAGCGGTTAGCTCCTTCGGTCCTCCGATCGTTGTCAGA
AGTAAGTTGGCCGCAGTGTTATCACTCATGGTTATGGCAGCACTGCATAATTCTCTTACTGTCATGCCAT
CCGTAAGATGCTTTTCTGTGACTGGTGAGTACTCAACCAAGTCATTCTGAGAATAGTGTATGCGGCGACC
GAGTTGCTCTTGCCCGGCGTCAATACGGGATAATACCGCGCCACATAGCAGAACTTTAAAAGTGCTCATC
ATTGGAAAACGTTCTTCGGGGCGAAAACTCTCAAGGATCTTACCGCTGTTGAGATCCAGTTCGATGTAAC
CCACTCGTGCACCCAACTGATCTTCAGCATCTTTTACTTTCACCAGCGTTTCTGGGTGAGCAAAAACAGG
AAGGCAAAATGCCGCAAAAAAGGGAATAAGGGCGACACGGAAATGTTGAATACTCATACTCTTCCTTTTT
CAATATTATTGAAGCATTTATCAGGGTTATTGTCTCATGAGCGGATACATATTTGAATGTATTTAGAAAA
ATAAACAAATAGGGGTTCCGCGCACATTTCCCCGAAAAGTGCCACCTGACGTCGACGGATCGGGAGATCA
ACTTGTTTATTGCAGCTTATAATGGTTACAAATAAAGCAATAGCATCACAAATTTCACAAATAAAGCATT
TTTTTCACTGCATTCTAGTTGTGGTTTGTCCAAACTCATCAATGTATCTTATCATGTCTGGATCAACTGG
ATAACTCAAGCTAACCAAAATCATCCCAAACTTCCCACCCCATACCCTATTACCACTGCCAATTACCTGT
GGTTTCATTTACTCTAAACCTGTGATTCCTCTGAATTATTTTCATTTTAAAGAAATTGTATTTGTTAAAT
ATGTACTACAAACTTAGTAGT
Features (pLannotate 1.2.2; 34 found; start..end, strand, type, name):
    377..634     +  LTR            5' LTR (truncated): truncated 5' long terminal repeat (LTR) from HIV-1
    681..806     +  misc_feature   HIV-1 Ψ: packaging signal of human immunodeficiency virus type 1
    790..1128    +  CDS            HIV-1 gag (fragment): gag protein from human immunodeficiency virus 1; gag
   1303..1536    +  misc_feature   RRE: The Rev response element (RRE) of HIV-1 allows for Rev-dependent mRNA export from the nucleus to the cytoplasm.
   1913..2013    +  CDS            Rev (fragment): human immunodeficiency virus 1 (HIV-1) Rev protein; rev; enhances nuclear export of unspliced and incompletely spliced viral mRNAs
   2063..2180    +  misc_feature   cPPT/CTS: central polypurine tract and central termination sequence of HIV-1
   2245..2619    -  CDS            BleoR: antibiotic-binding protein; Sh ble from Streptoalloteichus hindustanus; confers resistance to bleomycin, phleomycin, and Zeocin™
   2639..2686    -  promoter       EM7 promoter: synthetic bacterial promoter&nbsp
   2791..3094    +  enhancer       CMV enhancer: human cytomegalovirus immediate early enhancer
   3095..3298    +  promoter       CMV promoter: human cytomegalovirus (CMV) immediate early promoter
   3411..3436    +  CDS            3xHA (fragment): three tandem HA epitope tags
   3438..4397    +  CDS            BirA(R118G): promiscuous R118G mutant of the E. coli biotin protein ligase (Cronan, 2005) also known as BirA* or BioID
   4434..4997    +  CDS            NRAS: RASN_HUMAN - Also known as HRAS1. Experimental evidence at protein level: Swiss-Prot protein existence level 1. Ras proteins bind GDP/GTP and possess intrinsic GTPase activity. From Homo sapiens (Human).
   5040..5612    +  misc_feature   IRES: internal ribosome entry site (IRES) of the encephalomyocarditis virus (EMCV)
   5621..6217    +  CDS            PuroR: puromycin N-acetyltransferase; pac from Streptomyces alboniger; confers resistance to puromycin
   6224..6812    +  misc_feature   WPRE: woodchuck hepatitis virus posttranscriptional regulatory element
   6829..7017    +  CDS            nef (fragment): NEF_HV1Z2 - Experimental evidence at protein level: Swiss-Prot protein existence level 1. Extracellular Nef protein targets CD4(+) T-lymphocytes for apoptosis by interacting with CXCR4 surface receptors. From Human immunodeficiency virus type 1 group M subtype D (isolate Z2/CDC-Z34) (HIV-1).
   7019..7252    +  LTR            3' LTR (ΔU3): self-inactivating 3' long terminal repeat (LTR) from HIV-1
   7359..7583    +  polyA_signal   bGH poly(A) signal: bovine growth hormone polyadenylation signal
   7587..7608    +  promoter       SV40 promoter (fragment): SV40 enhancer and early promoter
   7629..8057    +  rep_origin     f1 ori (sequence partly withheld): f1 bacteriophage origin of replication; arrow indicates direction of (+) strand synthesis
   8071..8400    +  promoter       SV40 promoter: SV40 enhancer and early promoter
   8449..9474    +  CDS            HygR: aminoglycoside phosphotransferase from E. coli; aph(4)-Ia; confers resistance to hygromycin
   9484..9609    +  CDS            ble (fragment): BLE_KLEPN - Experimental evidence at protein level: Swiss-Prot protein existence level 1. Binding protein with a strong affinity to the bleomycin family of antibiotics. Binds to CL990; an antimitotic-antibiotic compound. From Klebsiella pneumoniae.
   9604..9725    +  polyA_signal   SV40 poly(A) signal: SV40 polyadenylation signal
   9796..9818    -  protein_bind   lac operator (fragment): The lac repressor binds to the lac operator to inhibit transcription in E. coli. This inhibition can be relieved by adding lactose or isopropyl-β-D-thiogalactopyranoside (IPTG). lac repressor encoded by lacI
   9822..9852    -  promoter       lac promoter: promoter for the E. coli lac operon
   9867..9888    -  protein_bind   CAP binding site: CAP binding activates transcription in the presence of cAMP. E. coli catabolite activator protein
   9901..9993    -  CDS            lacI (fragment): lac repressor; lacI; The lac repressor binds to the lac operator to inhibit transcription in E. coli. This inhibition can be relieved by adding lactose or isopropyl-β-D-thiogalactopyranoside (IPTG).
  10176..10764   -  rep_origin     ori: high-copy-number ColE1/pMB1/pBR322/pUC origin of replication
  10935..11795   -  CDS            AmpR: β-lactamase; bla; confers resistance to ampicillin, carbenicillin, and related antibiotics
  11796..11900   -  promoter       AmpR promoter: bla
  11948..12082   +  polyA_signal   SV40 poly(A) signal: SV40 polyadenylation signal
  12249..329     +  CDS            nef (fragment) (across the origin): NEF_HV1BR - Experimental evidence at protein level: Swiss-Prot protein existence level 1. Extracellular Nef protein targets CD4(+) T-lymphocytes for apoptosis by interacting with CXCR4 surface receptors (PubMed:14990729). From Human immunodeficiency virus type 1 group M subtype B (isolate BRU/LAI) (HIV-1).
