[The description below was written by a language model from this plasmid's Addgene catalogue record and pLannotate feature annotations shown in this document.]
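Description:
pLEX-uORF-HA-birA*-N-Ras(Q61K/Y40A)-IRES-Puro is a 12.2 kb HIV-1-based lentiviral expression plasmid built on the pLEX backbone. It can be used for direct expression in mammalian cells or for producing lentiviral particles. In bacteria it is maintained through a high-copy ColE1/pUC-type origin with ampicillin resistance, and an f1 origin is also present. The viral portion runs from a truncated 5' LTR to a self-inactivating (ΔU3) 3' LTR. It carries the Ψ packaging signal, a gag fragment, the RRE for Rev-dependent nuclear export, and the cPPT/CTS. A bGH polyadenylation signal follows the 3' LTR. The annotation also finds an EM7-driven BleoR cassette in reverse orientation upstream of the CMV promoter, and an SV40-promoter HygR cassette outside the LTRs. The catalogue lists only puromycin as the mammalian selection marker.

The payload is a single CMV enhancer/promoter-driven bicistronic transcript. The first cistron encodes an HA epitope fused to BirA(R118G), the promiscuous E. coli biotin ligase known as BirA* or BioID, which is in turn fused to the N terminus of human NRAS. The NRAS carries two mutations, Q61K and Y40A. Q61K is a well-known activating oncogenic substitution; the record does not state the rationale for Y40A. An EMCV IRES then drives translation of puromycin N-acetyltransferase from the same mRNA, so drug resistance is linked to fusion expression, and a WPRE enhances transcript expression. The "uORF" in the name suggests an upstream open reading frame, an element commonly used to dampen translation of the main ORF, but it is not annotated in the feature table. The design fits proximity-dependent biotinylation experiments to label and identify proteins near this Ras mutant, in line with the associated study of the oncogenic Ras proximal proteome.
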