Addgene plasmid #120567: pLEX-uORF-HA-birA*-N-Ras(Q61K/Y40A)-IRES-Puro
Purpose: Expresses HA-birA*-N-Ras Q61K/Y40A fusion protein in mammalian cells & for virus production
Depositing lab: Paul Khavari. Depositing organization: Stanford University. Publication: The Functional Proximal Proteome of Oncogenic Ras Includes mTORC2. Kovalski JR, Bhaduri A, Zehnder AM, Neela PH, Che Y, Wozniak GG, Khavari PA. Mol Cell. 2019 Jan 4. pii: S1097-2765(18)31031-1. doi: 10.1016/j.molcel.2018.12.001. PubMed 30639242.
Backbone
  Vector backbone: pLEX
  Backbone manufacturer: Thermo Scientific
  Backbone size w/o insert (bp): 10682
  Total vector size (bp): 12249
  Vector type: Mammalian Expression, Lentiviral
  Selectable markers: Puromycin
Growth in bacteria
  Bacterial resistance: Ampicillin, 100 μg/mL
  Growth temperature: 37°C
  Growth strain: NEB Stable
  Copy number: Unknown
Gene/Insert
  Gene/Insert name: NRAS
  Species: H. sapiens (human)
  Insert size (bp): 1617
  Mutation: Q61K, Y40A
  Entrez Gene: NRAS (a.k.a. ALPS4, CMNS, KRAS, N-ras, NCMS, NRAS1, NS6)
  Promoter: CMV
  Tag / fusion protein: HA-birA* (N terminal on backbone)
  Cloning method: Ligation Independent Cloning
  Sequencing primers: 5′ CACCAAAATCAACGGGACTT; 3′ ATATAGACAAACGCACACCGGCCT
Terms and licenses: Academic/Nonprofit Terms; Industry Terms: Not Available to Industry
How to cite: pLEX-uORF-HA-birA*-N-Ras(Q61K/Y40A)-IRES-Puro was a gift from Paul Khavari (Addgene plasmid # 120567 ; http://n2t.net/addgene:120567 ; RRID:Addgene_120567)
