>Addgene plasmid #120567 | pLEX-uORF-HA-birA*-N-Ras(Q61K/Y40A)-IRES-Puro | depositor partial sequence | sequence record 228990 | pLEX Forward
TGGGAGGTCTATATAAGCAGAGCTCGTTTAGTGAACCGTCAGATCGCCTGGAGACGCCATCCACGCTGTT
TTGACCTCCATAGAAGACACCGACTCTACTAGAGGATCTACCATGGCATAACGACTAATATTTATGTACC
CATACGATGTGCCTGACTATGCTAAGGACAACACCGTGCCCCTGAAGCTGATCGCCCTGCTGGCCAACGG
CGAGTTCCACTCTGGCGAGCAGCTGGGAGAGACCCTGGGAATGAGCAGAGCCGCCATCAACAAGCACATC
CAGACACTGAGAGACTGGGGAGTGGACGTGTTCACCGTGCCTGGCAAGGGCTACAGCCTGCCTGAGCCTA
TCCAGCTGCTGAACGCCAAGCAGATCCTGGGACAGCTGGATGGCGGAAGCGTGGCCGTGCTGCCTGTGAT
CGACTCCACCAATCAGTACCTGCTGGACAGAATCGGAGAGCTGAAGTCCGGCGACGCCTGCATCGCCGAG
TACCAGCAGGCTGGCAGAGGAGGCAGAGGACGGAAGTGGTTCAGCCCATTCGGAGCCAACCTGTACCTGT
CCATGTTCTGGAGACTGGAGCAGGGACCTGCTGCTGCCATCGGACTGAGTCTGGTGATCGGAATCGTGAT
GGCCGAGGTGCTGAGAAAGCTGGGAGCCGACAAGGTGAGAGTGAAGTGGCCTAATGACCTGTACCTCCAG
GACCGCAAGCTGGCTGGCATCCTGGTGGAGCTGACAGGCAAGACAGGCGATGCCGCTCAGATCGTGATCG
GAGCCGGAATCAACATGGCCATGAGAAGAGTGGAGGAGAGCGTGGTGAACCAGGGCTGGATCACCCTGCA
GGAGGCTGGC
