>Addgene plasmid #120567 | pLEX-uORF-HA-birA*-N-Ras(Q61K/Y40A)-IRES-Puro | depositor partial sequence | sequence record 228991 | birA* Forward
GGGCGGAGAAATCTCCCTGAGAAGCGCAGAGAAGGGATCCAGCGGCGGCGGCAGCGGCGGCGGCGGCAGC
ACTGAGTACAAACTGGTGGTGGTTGGAGCAGGTGGTGTTGGGAAAAGCGCACTGACAATCCAGCTAATCC
AGAACCACTTTGTAGATGAATATGATCCCACCATAGAGGATTCTGCCAGAAAACAAGTGGTTATAGATGG
TGAAACCTGTTTGTTGGACATACTGGATACAGCTGGAAAAGAAGAGTACAGTGCCATGAGAGACCAATAC
ATGAGGACAGGCGAAGGCTTCCTCTGTGTATTTGCCATCAATAATAGCAAGTCATTTGCGGATATTAACC
TCTACAGGGAGCAGATTAAGCGAGTAAAAGACTCGGATGATGTACCTATGGTGCTAGTGGGAAACAAGTG
TGATTTGCCAACAAGGACAGTTGATACAAAACAAGCCCACGAACTGGCCAAGAGTTACGGGATTCCATTC
ATTGAAACCTCAGCCAAGACCAGACAGGGTGTTGAAGATGCTTTTTACACACTGGTAAGAGAAATACGCC
AGTACCGAATGAAAAAACTCAACAGCAGTGATGATGGGACTCAGGGTTGTATGGGATTGCCATGTGTGGT
GATGTAACTCGAGTCTAGAGGGCCCGACGCGTCTGGCCACCGGTCGCCCCTCTCCCTCCCCCCCCCCTAA
CGTTACTGGCCGAAGCCGCTTGGAATAAGGCCGGTGTGCGTTTGTCTATATGTTATTTTCCACCATATTG
CCGTCTTTTGGCAATGTGAGGGCCCGGAAACCTGGCCCTGTCTTCTTGACGAGCATTCCTAGGGGTCTTT
CCCCTCTCGCCAAAGGAATGC
