>Addgene plasmid #120567 | pLEX-uORF-HA-birA*-N-Ras(Q61K/Y40A)-IRES-Puro | depositor partial sequence | sequence record 228992 | pLEX Reverse
GCATCTCCAGAGGAATCGACAAGCAGGGAGCTCTGCTGCTGGAGCAGGACGGAATCATCAAGCCCTGGAT
GGGCGGAGAAATCTCCCTGAGAAGCGCAGAGAAGGGATCCAGCGGCGGCGGCAGCGGCGGCGGCGGCAGC
ACTGAGTACAAACTGGTGGTGGTTGGAGCAGGTGGTGTTGGGAAAAGCGCACTGACAATCCAGCTAATCC
AGAACCACTTTGTAGATGAATATGATCCCACCATAGAGGATTCTGCCAGAAAACAAGTGGTTATAGATGG
TGAAACCTGTTTGTTGGACATACTGGATACAGCTGGAAAAGAAGAGTACAGTGCCATGAGAGACCAATAC
ATGAGGACAGGCGAAGGCTTCCTCTGTGTATTTGCCATCAATAATAGCAAGTCATTTGCGGATATTAACC
TCTACAGGGAGCAGATTAAGCGAGTAAAAGACTCGGATGATGTACCTATGGTGCTAGTGGGAAACAAGTG
TGATTTGCCAACAAGGACAGTTGATACAAAACAAGCCCACGAACTGGCCAAGAGTTACGGGATTCCATTC
ATTGAAACCTCAGCCAAGACCAGACAGGGTGTTGAAGATGCTTTTTACACACTGGTAAGAGAAATACGCC
AGTACCGAATGAAAAAACTCAACAGCAGTGATGATGGGACTCAGGGTTGTATGGGATTGCCATGTGTGGT
GATGTAACTCGAGTCTAGAGGGCCCGACGCGTCTGGCCACCGGTCGCCCCTCTCCCTC
